>Addgene plasmid #164877 | TC1405 | addgene full sequence | sequence record 325951 | Addgene NGS Result
AGCGCCCAATACACAAACCGCCTCTCCCCGCGCGTTGGCCGATTCATTAATGCAGCTGGCACGACAGGTT
TCCCGACTGGAAAGCGGGCAGTGAGCGCAACGCAATTAATGTGAGTTAGCTCACTCATTAGGCACCCCAG
GCTTTACACTTTATGCTTCCGGCTCGTATGTTGTGTGGAATTGTGAGCGGATAACAATTTCACACAGGAA
ACAGCTATGACCATGATTACGCCAAGCTTGGTACCTTAACCCTAGAAAGATAGTCTGCGTAAAATTGACG
CATGCATTCTTGAAATATTGCTCTCTCTTTCTAAATAGCGCGAATCCGTCGCTGTGCATTTAGGACATCT
CAGTCGCCGCTTGGAGCTCCCGTGAGGCGTGCTTGTCAATGCGGTAAGTGTCACTGATTTTGAACTATAA
CGACCGCGTGAGTCAAAATGACGCATGATTATCTTTTACGTGACTTTTAAGATTTAACTCATACGATAAT
TATATTGTTATTTCATGTTCTACTTACGTGATAACTTATTATATATATATTTTCTTGTTATAGATATCAT
TAATTAAATAGTAATCAATTACGGGGTCATTAGTTCATAGCCCATATATGGAGTTCCGCGTTACATAACT
TACGGTAAATGGCCCGCCTGGCTGACCGCCCAACGACCCCCGCCCATTGACGTCAATAATGACGTATGTT
CCCATAGTAACGCCAATAGGGACTTTCCATTGACGTCAATGGGTGGAGTATTTACGGTAAACTGCCCACT
TGGCAGTACATCAAGTGTATCATATGCCAAGTCCGCCCCCTATTGACGTCAATGACGGTAAATGGCCCGC
CTGGCATTATGCCCAGTACATGACCTTACGGGACTTTCCTACTTGGCAGTACATCTACGTATTAGTCATC
GCTATTACCATGGTGATGCGGTTTTGGCAGTACACCAATGGGCGTGGATAGCGGTTTGACTCACGGGGAT
TTCCAAGTCTCCACCCCATTGACGTCAATGGGAGTTTGTTTTGGCACCAAAATCAACGGGACTTTCCAAA
ATGTCGTAATAACCCCGCCCCGTTGACGCAAATGGGCGGTAGGCGTGTACGGTGGGAGGTCTATATAAGC
AGAGGTCGTTTAGTGAACCGTCAGATCACGCGTGCCACCATGAGCGAGCTGATTAAGGAGAACATGCACA
TGAAGCTGTACATGGAGGGCACCGTGGACAACCATCACTTCAAGTGCACATCCGAGGGCGAAGGCAAGCC
CTACGAGGGCACCCAGACCATGAGAATCAAGGTGGTCGAGGGCGGCCCTCTCCCCTTCGCCTTCGACATC
CTGGCTACTAGCTTCCTCTACGGCAGCAAGACCTTCATCAACCACACCCAGGGCATCCCCGACTTCTTCA
AGCAGTCCTTCCCTGAGGGCTTCACATGGGAGAGAGTCACCACATACGAAGACGGGGGCGTGCTGACCGC
TACCCAGGACACCAGCCTCCAGGACGGCTGCCTCATCTACAACGTCAAGATCAGAGGGGTGAACTTCACA
TCCAACGGCCCTGTGATGCAGAAGAAAACACTCGGCTGGGAGGCCTTCACCGAGACGCTGTACCCCGCTG
ACGGCGGCCTGGAAGGCAGAAACGACATGGCCCTGAAGCTCGTGGGCGGGAGCCATCTGATCGCAAACAT
CAAGACCACATATAGATCCAAGAAACCCGCTAAGAACCTCAAGATGCCTGGCGTCTACTATGTGGACTAC
AGACTGGAAAGAATCAAGGAGGCCAACAACGAGACCTACGTCGAGCAGCACGAGGTGGCAGTGGCCAGAT
ACTGCGACCTCCCTAGCAAACTGGGGCACAAGCTTAATGGATCCGGCGCAACAAACTTCTCTCTGCTGAA
ACAAGCCGGAGATGTCGAAGAGAATCCTGGACCGGCTGAGCAGGCTCGTTGGGAAGCAGCCTCCAAAGAA
ACCATCAAGAAAACCACCAAGCCCTGTCCCCGCTGCCATGTACCAGTGGAAAAAAATGGAGGCTGCATGC
ACATGAAGTGTCCGCAGCCCCAGTGCAGGCTCGAGTGGTGCTGGAACTGTGGCTGCGAGTAGAACCGCGT
CTGCATGGGGGACCACTGGTTCGACGTGAGCGGTTCTGGTGAAGGGCGAGGTTCCTTGCTGACCTGTGGC
GATGTAGAAGAAAATCCCGGCCCCGGATCCGTGAGCAAGGGCGAGGAGCTGTTCACCGGGGTGGTGCCCA
TCCTGGTCGAGCTGGACGGCGACGTAAACGGCCACAAGTTCAGCGTGTCCGGCGAGGGCGAGGGCGATGC
CACCTACGGCAAGCTGACCCTGAAGTTCATCTGCACCACCGGCAAGCTGCCCGTGCCCTGGCCCACCCTC
GTGACCACCCTGACCTACGGCGTGCAGTGCTTCAGCCGCTACCCCGACCACATGAAGCAGCACGACTTCT
TCAAGTCCGCCATGCCCGAAGGCTACGTCCAGGAGCGCACCATCTTCTTCAAGGACGACGGCAACTACAA
GACCCGCGCCGAGGTGAAGTTCGAGGGCGACACCCTGGTGAACCGCATCGAGCTGAAGGGCATCGACTTC
AAGGAGGACGGCAACATCCTGGGGCACAAGCTGGAGTACAACTACAACAGCCACAACGTCTATATCATGG
CCGACAAGCAGAAGAACGGCATCAAGGTGAACTTCAAGATCCGCCACAACATCGAGGACGGCAGCGTGCA
GCTCGCCGACCACTACCAGCAGAACACCCCCATCGGCGACGGCCCCGTGCTGCTGCCCGACAACCACTAC
CTGAGCACCCAGTCCGCCCTGAGCAAAGACCCCAACGAGAAGCGCGATCACATGGTCCTGCTGGAGTTCG
TGACCGCCGCCGGGATCACTCTCGGCATGGACGAGCTGTACAAGTAAACCGGTTAGGGGCCCGTTTAAAC
CCGCTGATCAGCCTCGACTGTGCCTTCTAGTTGCCAGCCATCTGTTGTTTGCCCCTCCCCCGTGCCTTCC
TTGACCCTGGAAGGTGCCACTCCCACTGTCCTTTCCTAATAAAATGAGGAAATTGCATCGCATTGTCTGA
GTAGGTGTCATTCTATTCTGGGGGGTGGGGTGGGGCAGGACAGCAAGGGGGAGGATTGGGAAGACAATAG
CAGGCATGCTGGGGATGCGGTGGGCTCTATGGCGGCGCGTCCAGTGTGCTGGAATTCGGCTTCAACAACT
TCGTATAATGTATGCTATACGAAGTTATCAGTACTTTTCCCAAGGCAGTCTGGAGCATGCGCTTTAGCAG
CCCCGCTGGGCACTTGGCGCTACACAAGTGGCCTCTGGCCTCGCACACATTCCACATCCACCGGTAGGCG
CCAACCGGCTCCGTTCTTTGGTGGCCCCTTCGCGCCACCTTCTACTCCTCCCCTAGTCAGGAAGTTCCCC
CCCGCCCCGCAGCTCGCGTCGTGCAGGACGTGACAAATGGAAGTAGCACGTCTCACTAGTCTCGTGCAGA
TGGACAGCACCGCTGAGCAATGGAAGCGGGTAGGCCTTTGGGGCAGCGGCCAATAGCAGCTTTGCTCCTT
CGCTTTCTGGGCTCAGAGGCTGGGAAGGGGTGGGTCCGGGGGCGGGCTCAGGGGCGGGCTCAGGGGCGGG
GCGGGCGCCCGAAGGTCCTCCGGAGGCCCGGCATTCTGCACGCTTCAAAAGCGCACGTCTGCCGCGCTGT
TCTCCTCTTCCTCATCTCCGGGCCTTTCGACCTGCAGCCAATATGGGATCGGCCATTGAACAAGATGGAT
TGCACGCAGGTTCTCCGGCCGCTTGGGTGGAGAGGCTATTCGGCTATGACTGGGCACAACAGACAATCGG
CTGCTCTGATGCCGCCGTGTTCCGGCTGTCAGCGCAGGGGCGCCCGGTTCTTTTTGTCAAGACCGACCTG
TCCGGTGCCCTGAATGAACTGCAGGACGAGGCAGCGCGGCTATCGTGGCTGGCCACGACGGGCGTTCCTT
GCGCAGCTGTGCTCGACGTTGTCACTGAAGCGGGAAGGGACTGGCTGCTATTGGGCGAAGTGCCGGGGCA
GGATCTCCTGTCATCTCACCTTGCTCCTGCCGAGAAAGTATCCATCATGGCTGATGCAATGCGGCGGCTG
CATACGCTTGATCCGGCTACCTGCCCATTCGACCACCAAGCGAAACATCGCATCGAGCGAGCACGTACTC
GGATGGAAGCCGGTCTTGTCGATCAGGATGATCTGGACGAAGAGCATCAGGGGCTCGCGCCAGCCGAACT
GTTCGCCAGGCTCAAGGCGCGCATGCCCGACGGCGATGATCTCGTCGTGACCCATGGCGATGCCTGCTTG
CCGAATATCATGGTGGAAAATGGCCGCTTTTCTGGATTCATCGACTGTGGCCGGCTGGGTGTGGCGGACC
GCTATCAGGACATAGCGTTGGCTACCCGTGATATTGCTGAAGAGCTTGGCGGCGAATGGGCTGACCGCTT
CCTCGTGCTTTACGGTATCGCCGCTCCCGATTCGCAGCGCATCGCCTTCTATCGCCTTCTTGACGAGTTC
TTCTGAGGGGATCAATTCTCTAGAGCTCGCTGATCAGCCTCGACTGTGCCTTCTAGTTGCCAGCCATCTG
TTGTTTGCCCCTCCCCCGTGCCTTCCTTGACCCTGGAAGGTGCCACTCCCACTGTCCTTTCCTAATAAAA
TGAGGAAATTGCATCGCATTGTCTGAGTAGGTGTCATTCTATTCTGGGGGGTGGGGTGGGGCAGGACAGC
AAGGGGGAGGATTGGGAAGACAATAGCAGGCAACAACTTCGTATAATGTATGCTATACGAAGTTATCAGT
ACAAGCCGAATTCTGCAGATATCCATCGGCGCGCCTAAAAGTTTTGTTACTTTATAGAAGAAATTTTGAG
TTTTTGTTTTTTTTTAATAAATAAATAAACATAAATAAATTGTTTGTTGAATTTATTATTAGTATGTAAG
TGTAAATATAATAAAACTTAATATCTATTCAAATTAATAAATAAACCTCGATATACAGACCGATAAAACA
CATGCGTCAATTTTACGCATGATTATCTTTAACGTACGTCACAATATGATTATCTTTCTAGGGTTAAGGC
CGGCCAATAAGGGCGAATTCTGCAGATATCCATCACACTGGCGGCCGCTCGAGCATGCATCTAGAGGGCC
CAATTCGCCCTATAGTGAGTCGTATTACAATTCACTGGCCGTCGTTTTACAACGTCGTGACTGGGAAAAC
CCTGGCGTTACCCAACTTAATCGCCTTGCAGCACATCCCCCTTTCGCCAGCTGGCGTAATAGCGAAGAGG
CCCGCACCGATCGCCCTTCCCAACAGTTGCGCAGCCTGAATGGCGAATGG
[124 nt withheld, positions 5371-5494]
C
[92 nt withheld, positions 5496-5587]
A
[49 nt withheld, positions 5589-5637]
CCTTTGACGTTGGAGTCCACGTTCTTT
[37 nt withheld, positions 5665-5701]
ACCCTATCTCGGTCTATTCTTTTGATTTATAAGGGATTTTGCCGATTTCGGCCTATTGGTTAAAAAATGA
GCTGATTTAACAAAAATTTAACGCGAATTTTAACAAAATTCAGGGCGCAAGGGCTGCTAAAGGAAGCGGA
ACACGTAGAAAGCCAGTCCGCAGAAACGGTGCTGACCCCGGATGAATGTCAGCTACTGGGCTATCTGGAC
AAGGGAAAACGCAAGCGCAAAGAGAAAGCAGGTAGCTTGCAGTGGGCTTACATGGCGATAGCTAGACTGG
GCGGTTTTATGGACAGCAAGCGAACCGGAATTGCCAGCTGGGGCGCCCTCTGGTAAGGTTGGGAAGCCCT
GCAAAGTAAAGTGGATGGCTTTCTTGCCGCCAAGGATCTGATGGCGCAGGGGATCAAGATCTGATCAAGA
GACAGGATGAGGATCGTTTCGCATGATTGAACAAGATGGATTGCACGCAGGTTCTCCGGCCGCTTGGGTG
GAGAGGCTATTCGGCTATGACTGGGCACAACAGACAATCGGCTGCTCTGATGCCGCCGTGTTCCGGCTGT
CAGCGCAGGGGCGCCCGGTTCTTTTTGTCAAGACCGACCTGTCCGGTGCCCTGAATGAACTGCAGGACGA
GGCAGCGCGGCTATCGTGGCTGGCCACGACGGGCGTTCCTTGCGCAGCTGTGCTCGACGTTGTCACTGAA
GCGGGAAGGGACTGGCTGCTATTGGGCGAAGTGCCGGGGCAGGATCTCCTGTCATCCCACCTTGCTCCTG
CCGAGAAAGTATCCATCATGGCTGATGCAATGCGGCGGCTGCATACGCTTGATCCGGCTACCTGCCCATT
CGACCACCAAGCGAAACATCGCATCGAGCAAGCACGTACTCGGATGGAAGCCGGTCTTGTCGATCAGGAT
GATCTGGACGAAGAGCATCAGGGGCTCGCGCCAGCCGAACTGTTCGCCAGGCTCAAGGCGCGCATGCCCG
ACGGCGAGGATCTCGTCGTGACCCATGGCGATGCCTGCTTGCCGAATATCATGGTGGAAAATGGCCGCTT
TTCTGGATTCATCGACTGTGGCCGGCTGGGTGTGGCGGACCGCTATCAGGACATAGCGTTGGCTACCCGT
GATATTGCTGAAGAGCTTGGCGGCGAATGGGCTGACCGCTTCCTCGTGCTTTACGGTATCGCCGCTCCCG
ATTCGCAGCGCATCGCCTTCTATCGCCTTCTTGACGAGTTCTTCTGAATTGAAAAAGGAAGAGTATGAGT
ATTCAACATTTCCGTGTCGCCCTTATTCCCTTTTTTGCGGCATTTTGCCTTCCTGTTTTTGCTCACCCAG
AAACGCTGGTGAAAGTAAAAGATGCTGAAGATCAGTTGGGTGCACGAGTGGGTTACATCGAACTGGATCT
CAACAGCGGTAAGATCCTTGAGAGTTTTCGCCCCGAAGAACGTTTTCCAATGATGAGCACTTTTAAAGTT
CTGCTATGTGGCGCGGTATTATCCCGTATTGACGCCGGGCAAGAGCAACTCGGTCGCCGCATACACTATT
CTCAGAATGACTTGGTTGAGTACTCACCAGTCACAGAAAAGCATCTTACGGATGGCATGACAGTAAGAGA
ATTATGCAGTGCTGCCATAACCATGAGTGATAACACTGCGGCCAACTTACTTCTGACAACGATCGGAGGA
CCGAAGGAGCTAACCGCTTTTTTGCACAACATGGGGGATCATGTAACTCGCCTTGATCGTTGGGAACCGG
AGCTGAATGAAGCCATACCAAACGACGAGCGTGACACCACGATGCCTGTAGCAATGGCAACAACGTTGCG
CAAACTATTAACTGGCGAACTACTTACTCTAGCTTCCCGGCAACAATTAATAGACTGGATGGAGGCGGAT
AAAGTTGCAGGACCACTTCTGCGCTCGGCCCTTCCGGCTGGCTGGTTTATTGCTGATAAATCTGGAGCCG
GTGAGCGTGGGTCTCGCGGTATCATTGCAGCACTGGGGCCAGATGGTAAGCCCTCCCGTATCGTAGTTAT
CTACACGACGGGGAGTCAGGCAACTATGGATGAACGAAATAGACAGATCGCTGAGATAGGTGCCTCACTG
ATTAAGCATTGGTAACTGTCAGACCAAGTTTACTCATATATACTTTAGATTGATTTAAAACTTCATTTTT
AATTTAAAAGGATCTAGGTGAAGATCCTTTTTGATGATCTCATGACCAAAATCCCTTAACGTGAGTTTTC
GTTCCACTGAGCGTCAGACCCCGTAGAAAAGATCAAAGGATCTTCTTGAGATCCTTTTTTTCTGCGCGTA
ATCTGCTGCTTGCAAACAAAAAAACCACCGCTACCAGCGGTGGTTTGTTTGCCGGATCAAGAGCTACCAA
CTCTTTTTCCGAAGGTAACTGGCTTCAGCAGAGCGCAGATACCAAATACTGTTCTTCTAGTGTAGCCGTA
GTTAGGCCACCACTTCAAGAACTCTGTAGCACCGCCTACATACCTCGCTCTGCTAATCCTGTTACCAGTG
TCTGCTGCCAGTGGCGATAAGTCGTGTCTTACCGGGTTGGACTCAAGACGATAGTTACCGGATAAGGCGC
AGCGGTCGGGCTGAACGGGGGGTTCGTGCACACAGCCCAGCTTGGAGCGAACGACCTACACCGAACTGAG
ATACCTACAGCGTGAGCTATGAGAAAGCGCCACGCTTCCCGAAGGGAGAAAGGCGGACAGGTATCCGGTA
AGCGGCAGGGTCGGAACAGGAGAGCGCACGAGGGAGCTTCCAGGGGGAAACGCCTGGTATCTTTATAGTC
CTGTCGGGTTTCGCCACCTCTGACTTGAGCGTCGATTTTTGTGATGCTCGTCAGGGGGGCGGAGCCTATG
GAAAAACGCCAGCAACGCGGCCTTTTTACGGTTCCTGGCCTTTTGCTGGCCTTTTGCTCACATGTTCTTT
CCTGCGTTATCCCCTGATTCTGTGGATAACCGTATTACCGCCTTTGAGTGAGCTGATACCGCTCGCCGCA
GCCGAACGACCGAGCGCAGCGAGTCAGTGAGCGAGGAAGCGGAAG
Features (pLannotate 1.2.2; 23 found; start..end, strand, type, name):
      2..94      +  CDS            lacI (fragment): lac repressor; lacI; The lac repressor binds to the lac operator to inhibit transcription in E. coli. This inhibition can be relieved by adding lactose or isopropyl-β-D-thiogalactopyranoside (IPTG).
    107..128     +  protein_bind   CAP binding site: CAP binding activates transcription in the presence of cAMP. E. coli catabolite activator protein
    143..173     +  promoter       lac promoter: promoter for the E. coli lac operon
    181..197     +  protein_bind   lac operator: The lac repressor binds to the lac operator to inhibit transcription in E. coli. This inhibition can be relieved by adding lactose or isopropyl-β-D-thiogalactopyranoside (IPTG). lac repressor encoded by lacI
    567..922     +  enhancer       CMV enhancer (fragment): human cytomegalovirus immediate early enhancer
    924..1123    +  promoter       CMV promoter: human cytomegalovirus (CMV) immediate early promoter
   1160..1858    +  CDS            TagBFP: TagBFP is a basic (constitutively fluorescent) blue fluorescent protein published in 2008, derived from Entacmaea quadricolor. It is reported to be a very rapidly-maturing monomer with very low acid sensitivity.
   1862..2128    +  CDS            PRKN (fragment): PRKN_HUMAN - Also known as PARK2. Experimental evidence at protein level: Swiss-Prot protein existence level 1. Functions within a multiprotein E3 ubiquitin ligase complex, catalyzing the covalent attachment of ubiquitin moieties onto substrate proteins (PubMed:10888878, PubMed:10973942, PubMed:11431533, PubMed:12150907, PubMed:12628165, PubMed:15105460, PubMed:16135753, PubMed:21376232, PubMed:21532592, PubMed:23754282, PubMed:23620051, PubMed:24660806, PubMed:24751536, PubMed:32047033, PubMed:29311685, PubMed:22396657). Substrates include SYT11 and VDAC1 (PubMed:32047033, PubMed:29311685). O
   2201..2917    +  CDS            EGFP: the original enhanced GFP (Yang et al., 1996) mammalian codon-optimized
   2958..3182    +  polyA_signal   bGH poly(A) signal: bovine growth hormone polyadenylation signal
   3217..3248    -  protein_bind   loxP (fragment): Cre-mediated recombination occurs in the 8-bp core sequence (GCATACAT). Cre recombinase
   3254..3739    +  promoter       PGK promoter: mouse phosphoglycerate kinase 1 promoter
   3753..4556    +  CDS            NeoR/KanR: aminoglycoside phosphotransferase from Tn5; aph(3')-II (or nptII); confers resistance to neomycin, kanamycin, and G418 (Geneticin®)
   4594..4705    +  polyA_signal   bGH poly(A) signal: bovine growth hormone polyadenylation signal
   4795..4826    -  protein_bind   loxP (fragment): Cre-mediated recombination occurs in the 8-bp core sequence (GCATACAT). Cre recombinase
   5189..5207    -  promoter       T7 promoter: promoter for bacteriophage T7 RNA polymerase
   5210..5367    +  CDS            lacZα (fragment): LacZα fragment of β-galactosidase; lacZ fragment
   5371..5800    +  rep_origin     f1 ori (sequence partly withheld): f1 bacteriophage origin of replication; arrow indicates direction of (+) strand synthesis
   5813..6112    +  CDS            tnpA (fragment): TN5P_ECOLX - Also known as tnp. Experimental evidence at protein level: Swiss-Prot protein existence level 1. Mediates transposition of transposon Tn5 by a 'cut and paste' mechanism. First, the monomeric transposase binds the 19 bp inverted DNA repeats flanking the transposon. Then, dimerization of the DNA- bound transposase creates a synaptic DNA complex. After nicking of the first DNA strand, excision of the transposon proceeds through a series of intermediates. The transposase then mediates the insertion of the transposon at a new site by strand transfer. The activity of the wild- type tran
   6144..6938    +  CDS            NeoR/KanR: aminoglycoside phosphotransferase from Tn5; aph(3')-II (or nptII); confers resistance to neomycin, kanamycin, and G418 (Geneticin®)
   6939..6955    +  promoter       AmpR promoter (fragment): bla
   6956..7816    +  CDS            AmpR: β-lactamase; bla; confers resistance to ampicillin, carbenicillin, and related antibiotics
   7987..8575    +  rep_origin     ori: high-copy-number ColE1/pMB1/pBR322/pUC origin of replication
