[The description below was written by a language model from this plasmid's Addgene catalogue record and pLannotate feature annotations shown in this document.]
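Description:
TC1405 is a mammalian expression plasmid built on a pUC57-type backbone that carries a two-colour fluorescent reporter, BFP-preSTOP-GFP, deposited in connection with work on a programmable A-to-I RNA base editor. It is propagated in E. coli at high copy from a ColE1/pUC origin under ampicillin selection (β-lactamase). The backbone also contains an f1 origin, remnants of the lac promoter/operator and lacZα region, a T7 promoter, and a second NeoR/KanR open reading frame next to a Tn5 transposase fragment. This second copy is not mentioned in the catalogue fields.

The reporter is driven by the CMV enhancer and promoter and ends in a bGH polyadenylation signal. It consists of TagBFP, a short segment annotated as a fragment of human PRKN (parkin), and then EGFP, all on the same strand. The name and stated purpose indicate that a premature stop codon lies between the blue and green reading frames, presumably within or near the PRKN-derived linker, although the feature table does not mark its position or sequence. In such a design, BFP is made constitutively and marks transfected cells. GFP appears only when the stop codon is removed at the RNA level, for example by adenosine deamination that recodes it to a sense codon. The GFP-to-BFP ratio would then serve as a readout of editing efficiency.

Downstream, a PGK promoter drives a NeoR cassette with its own bGH poly(A), allowing G418 selection of stable mammalian cells. The cassette is flanked by two annotated loxP fragments, which suggests it was designed to be excisable by Cre, though the annotation shows both sites as partial matches.
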