Addgene plasmid #164877: TC1405
Purpose: BFP-preSTOP-GFP reporter
Depositing lab: Tian Chi. Depositing organization: ShanghaiTech University. Publication: REPAIRx, a specific yet highly efficient programmable A > I RNA base editor. Liu Y, Mao S, Huang S, Li Y, Chen Y, Di M, Huang X, Lv J, Wang X, Ge J, Shen S, Zhang X, Liu D, Huang X, Chi T. EMBO J. 2020 Nov 16;39(22):e104748. doi: 10.15252/embj.2020104748. Epub 2020 Oct 15. PubMed 33058207.
Backbone
  Vector backbone: puc57
  Vector type: Mammalian Expression
  Selectable markers: Neomycin (select with G418)
Growth in bacteria
  Bacterial resistance: Ampicillin, 100 μg/mL
  Growth temperature: 37°C
  Growth strain: NEB Stable
  Copy number: High Copy
Gene/Insert
  Gene/Insert name: BFP-preSTOP-GFP
  Species: Other
  Cloning method: Gibson Cloning
Terms and licenses: Academic/Nonprofit Terms; Industry Terms: Not Available to Industry
How to cite: TC1405 was a gift from Tian Chi (Addgene plasmid # 164877 ; http://n2t.net/addgene:164877 ; RRID:Addgene_164877)
